Addgene plasmid #104666: pUG-UBC1
Purpose: Cloning Module
Depositing lab: Marco Trujillo. Depositing organization: Leibniz Institute of Plant Biochemistry (IPB). Publication: UbiGate: a synthetic biology toolbox to analyse ubiquitination. Kowarschik K, Hoehenwarter W, Marillonnet S, Trujillo M. New Phytol. 2018 Mar;217(4):1749-1763. doi: 10.1111/nph.14900. Epub 2017 Nov 30. PubMed 29194629.
Backbone
  Vector backbone: pICH41308
  Backbone manufacturer: self-made
  Backbone size w/o insert (bp): 2251
  Vector type: Synthetic Biology
Growth in bacteria
  Bacterial resistance: Spectinomycin, 50 μg/mL
  Growth temperature: 37°C
  Growth strain: DH5alpha
  Copy number: High Copy
Gene/Insert
  Gene/Insert name: AtUBC1 (alt name: AT1G14400)
  Species: A. thaliana (mustard weed)
  Insert size (bp): 464
  Entrez Gene: UBC1 (a.k.a. AT1G14400, ATUBC1, F14L17.17, F14L17_17, UBIQUITIN CARRIER PROTEIN 1, UBIQUITIN CONJUGATING ENZYME 1, ubiquitin carrier protein 1)
  Cloning method: Restriction Enzyme; 5′ cloning site BpiI (destroyed during cloning); 3′ cloning site BpiI (destroyed during cloning)
  Sequencing primers: 5′ moclof, agcgaggaagcggaagagcg; 3′ moclor, gccacctgacgtctaagaaacc
Terms and licenses: Academic/Nonprofit Terms; Industry Terms: Not Available to Industry
Depositor comments: release insert with BsaI and clone to Level 1 cloning vector
How to cite: pUG-UBC1 was a gift from Marco Trujillo (Addgene plasmid # 104666 ; http://n2t.net/addgene:104666 ; RRID:Addgene_104666)
