[The description below was written by a language model from this plasmid's Addgene catalogue record and pLannotate feature annotations shown in this document.]
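Description:
pUG-UBC1 is a small, high-copy cloning module from the UbiGate toolbox, a Golden Gate/modular cloning system built for reconstituting and analysing ubiquitination. It is based on the pICH41308 backbone and is classed as a synthetic biology vector propagated in E. coli. Both sequence records (about 2.7 kb, differing by two nucleotides and in their numbering start point) show the same layout: a ColE1/pUC-type origin of replication and an aadA gene, which confers spectinomycin/streptomycin resistance and matches the spectinomycin selection listed. The AmpR (bla) promoter annotated upstream of aadA may drive the marker. The short integrase, gentamicin acetyltransferase and lacI fragments called by the annotation software are most likely remnants of the resistance cassette and of the backbone's original cloning region, not functional genes.

The payload is the coding sequence of Arabidopsis thaliana UBC1 (AT1G14400), an E2 ubiquitin-conjugating enzyme that accepts ubiquitin from the E1 enzyme and catalyses its attachment to other proteins. The insert was introduced through BpiI sites that were destroyed during cloning, which is typical of type IIS assembly. No promoter, terminator, tag or reporter is annotated around the coding sequence, so the plasmid is a part donor, not an expression construct. According to the depositor's comments, the insert is released with BsaI and moved into a Level 1 cloning vector, where it would be combined with other modules to form a transcription unit. The record does not state which regulatory parts, tags or expression host are used at those later levels.
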