Features (pLannotate 1.2.2; 7 found; start..end, strand, type, name):
    110..214     +  promoter       AmpR promoter: bla
    205..285     -  CDS            int (fragment): INT2_ECOLX - Protein inferred from homology: Swiss-Prot protein existence level 3. Putative integrase believed to be involved in the insertion of antibiotic resistance genes into plasmids and transposons. From Escherichia coli.
    371..427     +  CDS            GmR (fragment): gentamycin acetyltransferase; aacC1; confers resistance to gentamycin
    434..1222    +  CDS            aadA: S3AD_ECOLX - Experimental evidence at protein level: Swiss-Prot protein existence level 1. Mediates bacterial resistance to the antibiotics streptomycin and spectinomycin. From Escherichia coli.
   1396..1984    +  rep_origin     ori: high-copy-number ColE1/pMB1/pBR322/pUC origin of replication
   2167..2216    +  CDS            lacI (fragment): lac repressor; lacI; The lac repressor binds to the lac operator to inhibit transcription in E. coli. This inhibition can be relieved by adding lactose or isopropyl-β-D-thiogalactopyranoside (IPTG).
   2233..2688    +  CDS            UBC1: UBC1_ARATH - Experimental evidence at protein level: Swiss-Prot protein existence level 1. Accepts the ubiquitin from the E1 complex and catalyzes its covalent attachment to other proteins. From Arabidopsis thaliana (Mouse-ear cress).
>Addgene plasmid #104666 | pUG-UBC1 | depositor full sequence | sequence record 198495 | Full Sequence
GTGGCTCTTCAGTGGACGAAAGGGCCTCGTGATACGCCTATTTTTATAGGTTAATGTCATGATAATAATG
GTTTCTTAGACGTCAGGTGGCACTTTTCGGGGAAATGTGCGCGGAACCCCTATTTGTTTATTTTTCTAAA
TACATTCAAATATGTATCCGCTCATGAGACAATAACCCTGATAAATGCTTCAATAATATTGAAAAAGGAA
GAGTATGCGCTCACGCAACTGGTCCAGAACCTTGACCGAACGCAGCGGTGGTAACGGCGCAGTGGCGGTT
TTCATGGCTTGTTATGACTGTTTTTTTGGGGTACAGTCTATGCCTCGGGCATCCAAGCAGCAAGCGCGTT
ACGCCGTGGGTCGATGTTTGATGTTATGGAGCAGCAACGATGTTACGCAGCAGGGCAGTCGCCCTAAAAC
AAAGTTAAACATCATGAGGGAAGCGGTGATCGCCGAAGTATCGACTCAACTATCAGAGGTAGTTGGCGTC
ATCGAGCGCCATCTCGAACCGACGTTGCTGGCCGTACATTTGTACGGCTCCGCAGTGGATGGCGGCCTGA
AGCCACACAGCGATATTGATTTGCTGGTTACGGTGACCGTAAGGCTTGATGAAACAACGCGGCGAGCTTT
GATCAACGACCTTTTGGAAACTTCGGCTTCCCCTGGAGAGAGCGAGATTCTCCGCGCTGTAGAAGTCACC
ATTGTTGTGCACGACGACATCATTCCGTGGCGTTATCCAGCTAAGCGCGAACTGCAATTTGGAGAATGGC
AGCGCAATGACATTCTTGCAGGTATCTTCGAGCCAGCCACGATCGACATTGATCTGGCTATCTTGCTGAC
AAAAGCAAGAGAACATAGCGTTGCCTTGGTAGGTCCAGCGGCGGAGGAACTCTTTGATCCGGTTCCTGAA
CAGGATCTATTTGAGGCGCTAAATGAAACCTTAACGCTATGGAACTCGCCGCCCGACTGGGCTGGCGATG
AGCGAAATGTAGTGCTTACGTTGTCCCGCATTTGGTACAGCGCAGTAACCGGCAAAATCGCGCCGAAGGA
TGTCGCTGCCGACTGGGCAATGGAGCGCCTGCCGGCCCAGTATCAGCCCGTCATACTTGAAGCTAGACAG
GCTTATCTTGGACAAGAAGAAGATCGCTTGGCCTCGCGCGCAGATCAGTTGGAAGAATTTGTCCATTACG
TAAAAGGCGAGATCACCAAGGTAGTCGGCAAATAACTGTCAGACCAAGTTTACTCATATATACTTTAGAT
TGATTTAAAACTTCATTTTTAATTTAAAAGGATCTAGGTGAAGATCCTTTTTGATAATCTCATGACCAAA
ATCCCTTAACGTGAGTTTTCGTTCCACTGAGCGTCAGACCCCGTAGAAAAGATCAAAGGATCTTCTTGAG
ATCCTTTTTTTCTGCGCGTAATCTGCTGCTTGCAAACAAAAAAACCACCGCTACCAGCGGTGGTTTGTTT
GCCGGATCAAGAGCTACCAACTCTTTTTCCGAAGGTAACTGGCTTCAGCAGAGCGCAGATACCAAATACT
GTCCTTCTAGTGTAGCCGTAGTTAGGCCACCACTTCAAGAACTCTGTAGCACCGCCTACATACCTCGCTC
TGCTAATCCTGTTACCAGTGGCTGCTGCCAGTGGCGATAAGTCGTGTCTTACCGGGTTGGACTCAAGACG
ATAGTTACCGGATAAGGCGCAGCGGTCGGGCTGAACGGGGGGTTCGTGCACACAGCCCAGCTTGGAGCGA
ACGACCTACACCGAACTGAGATACCTACAGCGTGAGCTATGAGAAAGCGCCACGCTTCCCGAAGGGAGAA
AGGCGGACAGGTATCCGGTAAGCGGCAGGGTCGGAACAGGAGAGCGCACGAGGGAGCTTCCAGGGGGAAA
CGCCTGGTATCTTTATAGTCCTGTCGGGTTTCGCCACCTCTGACTTGAGCGTCGATTTTTGTGATGCTCG
TCAGGGGGGCGGAGCCTATGGAAAAACGCCAGCAACGCGGCCTTTTTACGGTTCCTGGCCTTTTGCTGGC
CTTTTGCTCACATGTTCTTTCCTGCGTTATCCCCTGATTCTGTGGATAACCGTATTACCGCCTTTGAGTG
AGCTGATACCGCTCGCCGCAGCCGAACGACCGAGCGCAGCGAGTCAGTGAGCGAGGAAGCGGAAGAGCGC
CCAATACGCAAACCGCCTCTCCCCGCGCGTTGGCCGATTCATTAATCACTCTGTGGTCTCAAATGTCGAC
GCCAGCAAGGAAGAGGTTAATGAGGGATTTCAAGAGGTTGCAGCAAGACCCACCTGCGGGTATTAGTGGT
GCTCCACAGGACAACAACATTATGCTCTGGAATGCTGTCATATTTGGGCCTGATGACACACCATGGGATG
GAGGTACTTTCAAACTCTCACTGCAGTTCTCTGAAGATTATCCCAATAAACCACCAACAGTTCGGTTTGT
GTCACGGATGTTTCATCCTAATATTTATGCAGATGGGAGTATCTGCTTGGACATTCTACAAAACCAGTGG
AGTCCAATCTATGATGTTGCTGCTATACTTACCTCCATCCAGTCCTTGCTCTGTGACCCTAATCCGAATT
CTCCTGCAAACTCGGAAGCTGCTCGGATGTACAGCGAAAGCAAGCGCGAGTACAACAGGAGAGTGCGTGA
TGTTGTTGAGCAAAGCTGGACTGCTGACTAGGCTTTGAGACCACGAA
