Features (pLannotate 1.2.2; 7 found; start..end, strand, type, name):
    418..467     +  CDS            lacI (fragment): lac repressor; lacI; The lac repressor binds to the lac operator to inhibit transcription in E. coli. This inhibition can be relieved by adding lactose or isopropyl-β-D-thiogalactopyranoside (IPTG).
    484..939     +  CDS            UBC1: UBC1_ARATH - Experimental evidence at protein level: Swiss-Prot protein existence level 1. Accepts the ubiquitin from the E1 complex and catalyzes its covalent attachment to other proteins. From Arabidopsis thaliana (Mouse-ear cress).
   1068..1172    +  promoter       AmpR promoter: bla
   1163..1243    -  CDS            int (fragment): INT2_ECOLX - Protein inferred from homology: Swiss-Prot protein existence level 3. Putative integrase believed to be involved in the insertion of antibiotic resistance genes into plasmids and transposons. From Escherichia coli.
   1331..1387    +  CDS            GmR (fragment): gentamycin acetyltransferase; aacC1; confers resistance to gentamycin
   1394..2182    +  CDS            aadA: S3AD_ECOLX - Experimental evidence at protein level: Swiss-Prot protein existence level 1. Mediates bacterial resistance to the antibiotics streptomycin and spectinomycin. From Escherichia coli.
   2356..235     +  rep_origin     ori (across the origin): high-copy-number ColE1/pMB1/pBR322/pUC origin of replication
>Addgene plasmid #104666 | pUG-UBC1 | addgene full sequence | sequence record 205771 | Addgene NGS Result
AACGACCTACACCGAACTGAGATACCTACAGCGTGAGCTATGAGAAAGCGCCACGCTTCCCGAAGGGAGA
AAGGCGGACAGGTATCCGGTAAGCGGCAGGGTCGGAACAGGAGAGCGCACGAGGGAGCTTCCAGGGGGAA
ACGCCTGGTATCTTTATAGTCCTGTCGGGTTTCGCCACCTCTGACTTGAGCGTCGATTTTTGTGATGCTC
GTCAGGGGGGCGGAGCCTATGGAAAAACGCCAGCAACGCGGCCTTTTTACGGTTCCTGGCCTTTTGCTGG
CCTTTTGCTCACATGTTCTTTCCTGCGTTATCCCCTGATTCTGTGGATAACCGTATTACCGCCTTTGAGT
GAGCTGATACCGCTCGCCGCAGCCGAACGACCGAGCGCAGCGAGTCAGTGAGCGAGGAAGCGGAAGAGCG
CCCAATACGCAAACCGCCTCTCCCCGCGCGTTGGCCGATTCATTAATCACTCTGTGGTCTCAAATGTCGA
CGCCAGCAAGGAAGAGGTTAATGAGGGATTTCAAGAGGTTGCAGCAAGACCCACCTGCGGGTATTAGTGG
TGCTCCACAGGACAACAACATTATGCTCTGGAATGCTGTCATATTTGGGCCTGATGACACACCATGGGAT
GGAGGTACTTTCAAACTCTCACTGCAGTTCTCTGAAGATTATCCCAATAAACCACCAACAGTTCGGTTTG
TGTCACGGATGTTTCATCCTAATATTTATGCAGATGGGAGTATCTGCTTGGACATTCTACAAAACCAGTG
GAGTCCAATCTATGATGTTGCTGCTATACTTACCTCCATCCAGTCCTTGCTCTGTGACCCTAATCCGAAT
TCTCCTGCAAACTCGGAAGCTGCTCGGATGTACAGCGAAAGCAAGCGCGAGTACAACAGGAGAGTGCGTG
ATGTTGTTGAGCAAAGCTGGACTGCTGACTAGGCTTTGAGACCACGAAGTGGCTCTTCAGTGGACGAAAG
GGCCTCGTGATACGCCTATTTTTATAGGTTAATGTCATGATAATAATGGTTTCTTAGACGTCAGGTGGCA
CTTTTCGGGGAAATGTGCGCGGAACCCCTATTTGTTTATTTTTCTAAATACATTCAAATATGTATCCGCT
CATGAGACAATAACCCTGATAAATGCTTCAATAATATTGAAAAAGGAAGAGTATGCGCTCACGCAACTGG
TCCAGAACCTTGACCGAACGCAGCGGTGGTAACGGCGCAGTGGCGGTTTTCATGGCTTGTTATGACTGTT
TTTTTTTGGGGTACAGTCTATGCCTCGGGCATCCAAGCAGCAAGCGCGTTACGCCGTGGGTCGATGTTTG
ATGTTATGGAGCAGCAACGATGTTACGCAGCAGGGCAGTCGCCCTAAAACAAAGTTAAACATCATGAGGG
AAGCGGTGATCGCCGAAGTATCGACTCAACTATCAGAGGTAGTTGGCGTCATCGAGCGCCATCTCGAACC
GACGTTGCTGGCCGTACATTTGTACGGCTCCGCAGTGGATGGCGGCCTGAAGCCACACAGCGATATTGAT
TTGCTGGTTACGGTGACCGTAAGGCTTGATGAAACAACGCGGCGAGCTTTGATCAACGACCTTTTGGAAA
CTTCGGCTTCCCCTGGAGAGAGCGAGATTCTCCGCGCTGTAGAAGTCACCATTGTTGTGCACGACGACAT
CATTCCGTGGCGTTATCCAGCTAAGCGCGAACTGCAATTTGGAGAATGGCAGCGCAATGACATTCTTGCA
GGTATCTTCGAGCCAGCCACGATCGACATTGATCTGGCTATCTTGCTGACAAAAGCAAGAGAACATAGCG
TTGCCTTGGTAGGTCCAGCGGCGGAGGAACTCTTTGATCCGGTTCCTGAACAGGATCTATTTGAGGCGCT
AAATGAAACCTTAACGCTATGGAACTCGCCGCCCGACTGGGCTGGCGATGAGCGAAATGTAGTGCTTACG
TTGTCCCGCATTTGGTACAGCGCAGTAACCGGCAAAATCGCGCCGAAGGATGTCGCTGCCGACTGGGCAA
TGGAGCGCCTGCCGGCCCAGTATCAGCCCGTCATACTTGAAGCTAGACAGGCTTATCTTGGACAAGAAGA
AGATCGCTTGGCCTCGCGCGCAGATCAGTTGGAAGAATTTGTCCATTACGTAAAAGGCGAGATCACCAAG
GTAGTCGGCAAATAACTGTCAGACCAAGTTTACTCATATATACTTTAGATTGATTTAAAACTTCATTTTT
AATTTAAAAGGATCTAGGTGAAGATCCTTTTTGATAATCTCATGACCAAAATCCCTTAACGTGAGTTTTC
GTTCCACTGAGCGTCAGACCCCGTAGAAAAGATCAAAGGATCTTCTTGAGATCCTTTTTTTCTGCGCGTA
ATCTGCTGCTTGCAAACAAAAAAACCACCGCTACCAGCGGTGGTTTGTTTGCCGGATCAAGAGCTACCAA
CTCTTTTTCCGAAGGTAACTGGCTTCAGCAGAGCGCAGATACCAAATACTGTTCTTCTAGTGTAGCCGTA
GTTAGGCCACCACTTCAAGAACTCTGTAGCACCGCCTACATACCTCGCTCTGCTAATCCTGTTACCAGTG
GCTGCTGCCAGTGGCGATAAGTCGTGTCTTACCGGGTTGGACTCAAGACGATAGTTACCGGATAAGGCGC
AGCGGTCGGGCTGAACGGGGGGTTCGTGCACACAGCCCAGCTTGGAGCG
